Addgene plasmid #232105: pCRISPEY-GAL-Kan-ADE2
Purpose: Expresses galactose-inducible CRISPR guide RNA and repair template for creating a frameshift mutation in ADE2 gene of yeast.
Depositing lab: Jeffrey Lewis. Depositing organization: University of Arkansas. Publication: Improved vectors for retron-mediated CRISPR-Cas9 genome editing in Saccharomyces cerevisiae. Stuecker TN, Hood SE, Molina Pineda J, Lenaduwe S, Winter J, Sadhu MJ, Lewis JA. G3 (Bethesda). 2025 Aug 4:jkaf175. doi: 10.1093/g3journal/jkaf175. PubMed 40758833.
Backbone
  Vector backbone: pCRISPEY-GAL-Kan
  Vector type: Yeast Expression, CRISPR
  Selectable markers: Kanamycin (select with G418)
Growth in bacteria
  Bacterial resistance: Ampicillin, 100 μg/mL
  Growth temperature: 37°C
  Growth strain: DH5alpha
  Copy number: High Copy
Gene/Insert
  Gene/Insert name: ADE2 gRNA and repair template
  gRNA/shRNA sequence: ACTTTGGCATACGATGGAAG
  Species: S. cerevisiae (budding yeast)
  Mutation: Repair template introduces C at nt 466 of ADE2 to create frameshift mutation
  Promoter: GAL7
  Cloning method: Gibson Cloning
Terms and licenses: Academic/Nonprofit Terms; Industry Terms: Not Available to Industry
Depositor comments: Gibson cloning at NotI sites . Please visit https://doi.org/10.1101/2024.08.06.606807 for bioRxiv preprint.
How to cite: pCRISPEY-GAL-Kan-ADE2 was a gift from Jeffrey Lewis (Addgene plasmid # 232105 ; http://n2t.net/addgene:232105 ; RRID:Addgene_232105)
