[The description below was written by a language model from this plasmid's Addgene catalogue record and pLannotate feature annotations shown in this document.]
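Description:
pCRISPEY-GAL-Kan-ADE2 is a yeast–E. coli shuttle plasmid of about 7 kb built on the pCRISPEY-GAL-Kan backbone for retron-mediated CRISPR-Cas9 genome editing in Saccharomyces cerevisiae. In bacteria it is maintained at high copy through a ColE1/pUC-type origin and selected with ampicillin via the β-lactamase gene; an f1 origin is also present. In yeast it replicates as a low-copy centromeric plasmid through a CEN6/ARS element and is selected with G418 through a kanMX cassette. The feature table also detects an intact URA3 gene with its promoter, which would offer uracil prototrophy selection and 5-FOA counterselection, although the catalogue entry lists only the kanamycin/G418 marker. Short lacZα, bom, rop and T7 promoter fragments are backbone remnants.

The payload, inserted by Gibson assembly at NotI sites, is a single galactose-inducible transcript driven by the GAL7 promoter (stated in the catalogue but not annotated in the feature table). The annotated elements within it are a hammerhead ribozyme fragment, a roughly 100 nt segment of ADE2 serving as the repair template, and the S. pyogenes guide RNA scaffold, which follows the ADE2-targeting spacer. In the CRISPEY design, the donor is embedded in a retron sequence that a retron reverse transcriptase converts into single-stranded DNA, coupling donor production to the guide that cuts the target; the retron elements are not annotated here. No Cas9 or reverse transcriptase gene appears on this plasmid, so these must be supplied separately. The template inserts a C at nucleotide 466 of ADE2, producing a frameshift. Loss of ADE2 function classically yields red colonies, so the construct is probably suited to use as a test or control for editing efficiency, though the record does not say so explicitly.
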