Features (pLannotate 1.2.2; 18 found; start..end, strand, type, name):
    127..231     +  promoter       AmpR promoter: bla
    232..1092    +  CDS            AmpR: β-lactamase; bla; confers resistance to ampicillin, carbenicillin, and related antibiotics
   1263..1851    +  rep_origin     ori: high-copy-number ColE1/pMB1/pBR322/pUC origin of replication
   2288..2312    +  misc_RNA       sTRSV HHRz (fragment): hammerhead ribozyme from the tobacco ringspot virus satellite RNA (Khvorova et al., 2003)
   2435..2535    +  CDS            ADE2 (fragment): phosphoribosylaminoimidazole carboxylase, required for adenine biosynthesis; S. cerevisiae ADE2; yeast auxotrophic marker
   2608..2675    +  misc_RNA       tracrRNA (fragment): trans-activating CRISPR RNA for the Streptococcus pyogenes CRISPR/Cas9 system
   2846..2865    +  promoter       LEU2 promoter (fragment): S. cerevisiae LEU2
   3121..3139    -  promoter       T7 promoter: promoter for bacteriophage T7 RNA polymerase
   3147..3235    +  CDS            lacZα (fragment): LacZα fragment of β-galactosidase; lacZ fragment
   3278..4634    +  gene           kanMX: yeast selectable marker conferring kanamycin resistance (Wach et al., 1994)
   4676..4743    +  CDS            lacZα (fragment): LacZα fragment of β-galactosidase; lacZ fragment
   4747..5175    +  rep_origin     f1 ori (sequence partly withheld): f1 bacteriophage origin of replication; arrow indicates direction of (+) strand synthesis
   5203..5254    -  misc_feature   bom (fragment): basis of mobility region from pBR322
   5333..6136    -  CDS            URA3: orotidine-5'-phosphate decarboxylase, required for uracil biosynthesis; S. cerevisiae URA3; yeast auxotrophic marker, counterselectable with 5-fluoroorotic acid (5-FOA)
   6137..6352    -  promoter       URA3 promoter: S. cerevisiae URA3
   6360..6409    -  misc_feature   bom (fragment): basis of mobility region from pBR322
   6511..6546    -  CDS            rop (fragment): Rop protein, which maintains plasmids at low copy number; rop
   6614..90      -  misc_feature   CEN/ARS (across the origin): S. cerevisiae CEN6 centromere fused to an autonomously replicating sequence
>Addgene plasmid #232105 | pCRISPEY-GAL-Kan-ADE2 | addgene full sequence | sequence record 462309 | Addgene NGS Result
TTTTCTTTAATTTCTTTTTTTACTTTCTATTTTTAATTTATATATTTATATTAAAAAATTTAAATTATAA
TTATTTTTATAGCACGTGATGAAAAGGACCCAGGTGGCACTTTTCGGGGAAATGTGCGCGGAACCCCTAT
TTGTTTATTTTTCTAAATACATTCAAATATGTATCCGCTCATGAGACAATAACCCTGATAAATGCTTCAA
TAATATTGAAAAAGGAAGAGTATGAGTATTCAACATTTCCGTGTCGCCCTTATTCCCTTTTTTGCGGCAT
TTTGCCTTCCTGTTTTTGCTCACCCAGAAACGCTGGTGAAAGTAAAAGATGCTGAAGATCAGTTGGGTGC
ACGAGTGGGTTACATCGAACTGGATCTCAACAGCGGTAAGATCCTTGAGAGTTTTCGCCCCGAAGAACGT
TTTCCAATGATGAGCACTTTTAAAGTTCTGCTATGTGGCGCGGTATTATCCCGTATTGACGCCGGGCAAG
AGCAACTCGGTCGCCGCATACACTATTCTCAGAATGACTTGGTTGAGTACTCACCAGTCACAGAAAAGCA
TCTTACGGATGGCATGACAGTAAGAGAATTATGCAGTGCTGCCATAACCATGAGTGATAACACTGCGGCC
AACTTACTTCTGACAACGATCGGAGGACCGAAGGAGCTAACCGCTTTTTTGCACAACATGGGGGATCATG
TAACTCGCCTTGATCGTTGGGAACCGGAGCTGAATGAAGCCATACCAAACGACGAGCGTGACACCACGAT
GCCTGTAGCAATGGCAACAACGTTGCGCAAACTATTAACTGGCGAACTACTTACTCTAGCTTCCCGGCAA
CAATTAATAGACTGGATGGAGGCGGATAAAGTTGCAGGACCACTTCTGCGCTCGGCCCTTCCGGCTGGCT
GGTTTATTGCTGATAAATCTGGAGCCGGTGAGCGTGGGTCTCGCGGTATCATTGCAGCACTGGGGCCAGA
TGGTAAGCCCTCCCGTATCGTAGTTATCTACACGACGGGGAGTCAGGCAACTATGGATGAACGAAATAGA
CAGATCGCTGAGATAGGTGCCTCACTGATTAAGCATTGGTAACTGTCAGACCAAGTTTACTCATATATAC
TTTAGATTGATTTAAAACTTCATTTTTAATTTAAAAGGATCTAGGTGAAGATCCTTTTTGATAATCTCAT
GACCAAAATCCCTTAACGTGAGTTTTCGTTCCACTGAGCGTCAGACCCCGTAGAAAAGATCAAAGGATCT
TCTTGAGATCCTTTTTTTCTGCGCGTAATCTGCTGCTTGCAAACAAAAAAACCACCGCTACCAGCGGTGG
TTTGTTTGCCGGATCAAGAGCTACCAACTCTTTTTCCGAAGGTAACTGGCTTCAGCAGAGCGCAGATACC
AAATACTGTTCTTCTAGTGTAGCCGTAGTTAGGCCACCACTTCAAGAACTCTGTAGCACCGCCTACATAC
CTCGCTCTGCTAATCCTGTTACCAGTGGCTGCTGCCAGTGGCGATAAGTCGTGTCTTACCGGGTTGGACT
CAAGACGATAGTTACCGGATAAGGCGCAGCGGTCGGGCTGAACGGGGGGTTCGTGCACACAGCCCAGCTT
GGAGCGAACGACCTACACCGAACTGAGATACCTACAGCGTGAGCTATGAGAAAGCGCCACGCTTCCCGAA
GGGAGAAAGGCGGACAGGTATCCGGTAAGCGGCAGGGTCGGAACAGGAGAGCGCACGAGGGAGCTTCCAG
GGGGAAACGCCTGGTATCTTTATAGTCCTGTCGGGTTTCGCCACCTCTGACTTGAGCGTCGATTTTTGTG
ATGCTCGTCAGGGGGGCGGAGCCTATGGAAAAAGGCCAGCAACGCGGCCTTTTTACGGTTCCTGGCCTTT
TGCTGGCCTTTTGCTGGCCTTTTGCTCAAGTAGAGGGGGTAATTTTTCCCCTTTATTTTGTTCATACATT
CTTAAATTGCTTTGCCTCTCCTTTTGGAAAGCTATACTTCGGAGCACTGTTGAGCGAAGGCTCATTAGAT
ATATTTTCTGTCATTTTCCTTAACCCAAAAATAAGGGAAAGGGTCCAAAAAGCGCTCGGACAACTGTTGA
CCGTGATCCGAAGGACTGGCTATACAGTGTTCACAAAATAGCCAAGCTGAAAATAATGTGTAGCTATGTT
CAGTTAGTTTGGCTAGCAAAGATATAAAAGCAGGTCGGAAATATTTATGGGCATTATTATGCAGAGCATC
AACATGATAAAAAAAAACAGTTGAATATTCCCTCAAAAGGGTGCGCATCTGATGAGTCCGTGAGGACGAA
ACGAGCTAGCTCGTCATGCGCACCCTTAGCGAGAGGTTTATCATTAAGGTCAACCTCTGGATGTTGTTTC
GGCATCCTGCATTGAATCTGAGTTACTGTCTGTTTTCCTGGGTCACGCGTAGGAGGGTTTTCCATTCGTC
TTGAAGTCGAGGACTTTGGCATACGATGGAAGAGCGTAACTTCGTTGTAAAGAATAAGGAAATGATTCCG
GAAGCTTTGGAAGTAAGGAAACCCGTTTCTTCTGACGTAAGGGTGCGCAACTTTGGCATACGATGGAAGG
TTTCAGAGCTATGCTGGAAACAGCATAGCAAGTTGAAATAAGGCTAGTCCGTTATCAACTTGAAAAAGTG
GCACCGAGTCGGTGCTTTTTGATGGCCGGCATGGTCCCAGCCTCCTCGCTGGCGCCGGCTGGGCAACACC
TTCGGGTGGCGAATGGGACTTAAAGAAAGTGGAATATTCATTCATATCATATTTTTTCTATTAACTGCCT
GGTTTCTTTTAAATTTTTTATTGGTTGTCGACTTGAACGGAGTGACAATATATATATATATATTTAATAA
TGACATCATTATCTGTAAATCTGATTCTTAATGCTATTCTAGTTATGTAAGAGTGGTCCTTTCCATAAAA
AAAAAAAAAAGAAAAAAGAATTTTAGGAATACAATGCAGCTTGTAAGTAAAATCTGGAATATTCATATCG
CCACAACTTCTTATGCTTATAAAAGCACTAATGCCTGAATTTATGTTGAAAATATGTGTCACAAATAAAG
AAACTGTGACATCTGACACATTTCCACGTACCCAATTCGCCCTATAGTGAGTCGTATTACGCGCGCTCAC
TGGCCGTCGTTTTACAACGTCGTGACTGGGAAAACCCTGGCGTTACCCAACTTAATCGCCTTGCAGCACA
TCCCCCTTTCGCCAGTCTGTTTAGCTTGCCTCGTCCCCGCCGGGTCACCCGGCCAGCGACATGGAGGCCC
AGAATACCCTCCTTGACAGTCTTGACGTGCGCAGCTCAGGGGCATGATGTGACTGTCGCCCGTACATTTA
GCCCATACATCCCCATGTATAATCATTTGCATCCATACATTTTGATGGCCGCACGGCGCGAAGCAAAAAT
TACGGCTCCTCGCTGCAGACCTGCGAGCAGGGAAACGCTCCCCTCACAGACGCGTTGAATTGTCCCCACG
CCGCGCCCCTGTAGAGAAATATAAAAGGTTAGGATTTGCCACTGAGGTTCTTCTTTCATATACTTCCTTT
TAAAATCTTGCTAGGATACAGTTCTCACATCACATCCGAACATAAACAACCATGGGTAAGGAAAAGACTC
ACGTTTCGAGGCCGCGATTAAATTCCAACATGGATGCTGATTTATATGGGTATAAATGGGCTCGCGATAA
TGTCGGGCAATCAGGTGCGACAATCTATCGATTGTATGGGAAGCCCGATGCGCCAGAGTTGTTTCTGAAA
CATGGCAAAGGTAGCGTTGCCAATGATGTTACAGATGAGATGGTCAGACTAAACTGGCTGACGGAATTTA
TGCCTCTTCCGACCATCAAGCATTTTATCCGTACTCCTGATGATGCATGGTTACTCACCACTGCGATCCC
CGGCAAAACAGCATTCCAGGTATTAGAAGAATATCCTGATTCAGGTGAAAATATTGTTGATGCGCTGGCA
GTGTTCCTGCGCCGGTTGCATTCGATTCCTGTTTGTAATTGTCCTTTTAACAGCGATCGCGTATTTCGTC
TCGCTCAGGCGCAATCACGAATGAATAACGGTTTGGTTGATGCGAGTGATTTTGATGACGAGCGTAATGG
CTGGCCTGTTGAACAAGTCTGGAAAGAAATGCATAAGCTTTTGCCATTCTCACCGGATTCAGTCGTCACT
CATGGTGATTTCTCACTTGATAACCTTATTTTTGACGAGGGGAAATTAATAGGTTGTATTGATGTTGGAC
GAGTCGGAATCGCAGACCGATACCAGGATCTTGCCATCCTATGGAACTGCCTCGGTGAGTTTTCTCCTTC
ATTACAGAAACGGCTTTTTCAAAAATATGGTATTGATAATCCTGATATGAATAAATTGCAGTTTCATTTG
ATGCTCGATGAGTTTTTCTAATCAGTACTGACAATAAAAAGATTCTTGTTTTCAAGAACTTGTCATTTGT
ATAGTTTTTTTATATTGTAGTTGTTCTATTTTAATCAAATGTTAGCGTGATTTATATTTTTTTTCGCCTC
GACATCATCTGCCCAGATGCGAAGTTAAGTGCGCAGAAAGTAATATCATGCGTCAATCGTATGTGAATGC
TGGTCGCTATACTGCTGTCGATTCGATACTAACGCCGCCATCCAGTGTCGAAAACGCTGGCGTAATAGCG
AAGAGGCCCGCACCGATCGCCCTTCCCAACAGTTGCGCAGCCTGAATGGCGAATGG
[124 nt withheld, positions 4747-4870]
C
[91 nt withheld, positions 4872-4962]
A
[49 nt withheld, positions 4964-5012]
CCTTTGACGTTGGAGTCCACGTTCTTT
[37 nt withheld, positions 5040-5076]
ACCCTATCTCGGTCTATTCTTTTGATTTATAAGGGATTTTGCCGATTTCGGCCTATTGGTTAAAAAATGA
GCTGATTTAACAAAAATTTAACGCGAATTTTAACAAAATATTAACGCTTACAATTTCCTGATGCGGTATT
TTCTCCTTACGCATCTGTGCGGTATTTCACACCGCATAGGGTAATAACTGATATAATTAAATTGAAGCTC
TAATTTGTGAGTTTAGTATACATGCATTTACTTATAATACAGTTTTTTAGTTTTGCTGGCCGCATCTTCT
CAAATATGCTTCCCAGCCTGCTTTTCTGTAACGTTCACCCTCTACCTTAGCATCCCTTCCCTTTGCAAAT
AGTCCTCTTCCAACAATAATAATGTCAGATCCTGTAGAGACCACATCATCCACGGTTCTATACTGTTGAC
CCAATGCGTCTCCCTTGTCATCTAAACCCACACCGGGTGTCATAATCAACCAATCGTAACCTTCATCTCT
TCCACCCATGTCTCTTTGAGCAATAAAGCCGATAACAAAATCTTTGTCGCTCTTCGCAATGTCAACAGTA
CCCTTAGTATATTCTCCAGTAGATAGGGAGCCCTTGCATGACAATTCTGCTAACATCAAAAGGCCTCTAG
GTTCCTTTGTTACTTCTTCTGCCGCCTGCTTCAAACCGCTAACAATACCTGGGCCCACCACACCGTGTGC
ATTCGTAATGTCTGCCCATTCTGCTATTCTGTATACACCCGCAGAGTACTGCAATTTGACTGTATTACCA
ATGTCAGCAAATTTTCTGTCTTCGAAGAGTAAAAAATTGTACTTGGCGGATAATGCCTTTAGCGGCTTAA
CTGTGCCCTCCATGGAAAAATCAGTCAAGATATCCACATGTGTTTTTAGTAAACAAATTTTGGGACCTAA
TGCTTCAACTAACTCCAGTAATTCCTTGGTGGTACGAACATCCAATGAAGCACACAAGTTTGTTTGCTTT
TCGTGCATGATATTAAATAGCTTGGCAGCAACAGGACTAGGATGAGTAGCAGCACGTTCCTTATATGTAG
CTTTCGACATGATTTATCTTCGTTTCCTGCAGGTTTTTGTTCTGTGCAGTTGGGTTAAGAATACTGGGCA
ATTTCATGTTTCTTCAACACTACATATGCGTATATATACCAATCTAAGTCTGTGCTCCTTCCTTCGTTCT
TCCTTCTGTTCGGAGATTACCGAATCAAAAAAATTTCAAGGAAACCGAAATCAAAAAAAAGAATAAAAAA
AAAATGATGAATTGAAAAGGTGGTATGGTGCACTCTCAGTACAATCTGCTCTGATGCCGCATAGTTAAGC
CAGCCCCGACACCCGCCAACACCCGCTGACGCGCCCTGACGGGCTTGTCTGCTCCCGGCATCCGCTTACA
GACAAGCTGTGACCGTCTCCGGGAGCTGCATGTGTCAGAGGTTTTCACCGTCATCACCGAAACGCGCGAG
ACGAAAGGGCCTCGTGATACGCCTATTTTTATAGGTTAATGTCATGATAATAATGGTTTCTTAGACGGAT
CGCTTGCCTGTAACTTACACGCGCCTCGTATCTTTTAATGATGGAATAATTTGGGAATTTACTCTGTGTT
TATTTATTTTTATGTTTTGTATTTGGATTTTAGAAAGTAAATAAAGAAGGTAGAAGAGTTACGGAATGAA
GAAAAAAAAATAAACAAAGGTTTAAAAAATTTCAACAAAAAGCGTACTTTACATATATATTTATTAGACA
AGAAAAGCAGATTAAATAGATATACATTCGATTAACGATAAGTAAAATGTAAAATCACAGGATTTTCGTG
TGTGGTCTTCTACACAGACAAGATGAAACAATTCGGCATTAATACCTGAGAGCAGGAAGAGCAAGATAAA
AGGTAGTATTTGTTGGCGATCCCCCTAGAGTCTTTTACATCTTCGGAAAACAAAAACTATT
